Addgene plasmid #133880: TB:7xE-Box:MiniP
Purpose: 7 copies of the E-box motif
Depositing lab: Koen Venken. Depositing organization: Baylor College of Medicine. Publication: Rapid and Efficient Synthetic Assembly of Multiplex Luciferase Reporter Plasmids for the Simultaneous Monitoring of Up to Six Cellular Signaling Pathways. Sarrion-Perdigones A, Gonzalez Y, Venken KJT. Curr Protoc Mol Biol. 2020 Jun;131(1):e121. doi: 10.1002/cpmb.121. PubMed 32539183.
Backbone
  Vector backbone: pUPD
  Backbone manufacturer: Diego Orzaez Lab
  Backbone size w/o insert (bp): 3057
  Total vector size (bp): 3394
  Vector type: Mammalian Expression, Luciferase, Synthetic Biology
Growth in bacteria
  Bacterial resistance: Ampicillin, 100 μg/mL
  Growth temperature: 37°C
  Growth strain: DH5alpha
  Copy number: High Copy
Gene/Insert
  Gene/Insert name: 7 copies of the E-box motif (alt name: Transcription Blocker + 7 copies of the E-box motif + miniP)
  Species: H. sapiens (human), Synthetic
  Insert size (bp): 337
  Cloning method: Restriction Enzyme; 5′ cloning site BsmBI (destroyed during cloning); 3′ cloning site BsmBI (destroyed during cloning)
  Sequencing primers: 5′ gtaaaacgacggccagt; 3′ gtcatagctgtttcctg
Terms and licenses: Academic/Nonprofit Terms; Industry Terms: Not Available to Industry
Depositor comments: Insert can be released with BsaI
How to cite: TB:7xE-Box:MiniP was a gift from Koen Venken (Addgene plasmid # 133880 ; http://n2t.net/addgene:133880 ; RRID:Addgene_133880)
