[The description below was written by a language model from this plasmid's Addgene catalogue record and pLannotate feature annotations shown in this document.]
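Description:
TB:7xE-Box:MiniP is a small (about 3.4 kb) part-donor plasmid built in the pUPD entry vector, a domestication backbone used in Golden Gate-style modular (GoldenBraid-type) assembly. It is not a functional reporter on its own; rather, it stores a promoter module intended for assembly into mammalian luciferase reporter transcription units. It is maintained in E. coli as a high-copy plasmid through a ColE1/pUC-type origin and selected with ampicillin via the β-lactamase gene. The backbone also carries an f1 phage origin, remnants of the lac promoter/operator and lacZα region left after the insert replaced the cloning cassette, and flanking T7 and SP6 promoters. A short annotation matching a hornet peptide is most likely a spurious similarity hit rather than a designed element.

The 337 bp insert was cloned through BsmBI sites that were destroyed in the process, and according to the depositor it can be released with BsaI for downstream assembly. It consists of three parts in series. First is a transcription blocker, annotated as a synthetic poly(A) signal followed by the RNA polymerase II pause site from the human α2 globin gene, which insulates the module from read-through transcription originating upstream. This matters when several reporter units are stacked in one plasmid. Next come seven tandem copies of the E-box motif, a binding site for basic helix-loop-helix transcription factors; these repeats are not individually annotated in the feature table. Last is a minimal TATA-box promoter with low basal activity, so transcription depends on factor binding to the E-boxes. The associated work uses such parts to build multiplex luciferase reporter plasmids that monitor up to six cellular signalling pathways simultaneously.
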