Features (pLannotate 1.2.2; 16 found; start..end, strand, type, name):
     79..939     -  CDS            AmpR: β-lactamase; bla; confers resistance to ampicillin, carbenicillin, and related antibiotics
    940..1044    -  promoter       AmpR promoter: bla
   1071..1121    +  misc_feature   bom (fragment): basis of mobility region from pBR322
   1122..1577    -  rep_origin     f1 ori (sequence partly withheld): f1 bacteriophage origin of replication; arrow indicates direction of (+) strand synthesis
   1581..1738    -  CDS            lacZα (fragment): LacZα fragment of β-galactosidase; lacZ fragment
   1741..1759    +  promoter       T7 promoter: promoter for bacteriophage T7 RNA polymerase
   1873..1904    -  promoter       minP: minimal TATA-box promoter with low basal activity
   2020..2111    -  misc_feature   pause site: RNA polymerase II transcriptional pause signal from the human α2 globin gene
   2125..2173    -  polyA_signal   poly(A) signal: synthetic polyadenylation signal
   2202..2264    -  CDS            VESPI_VESMG (fragment): Experimental evidence at protein level: Swiss-Prot protein existence level 1. Shows contractile activity on isolated ileum smooth muscle. From Vespa magnifica (Hornet).
   2276..2294    -  promoter       SP6 promoter: promoter for bacteriophage SP6 RNA polymerase
   2336..2352    -  protein_bind   lac operator: The lac repressor binds to the lac operator to inhibit transcription in E. coli. This inhibition can be relieved by adding lactose or isopropyl-β-D-thiogalactopyranoside (IPTG). lac repressor encoded by lacI
   2360..2390    -  promoter       lac promoter: promoter for the E. coli lac operon
   2405..2426    -  protein_bind   CAP binding site: CAP binding activates transcription in the presence of cAMP. E. coli catabolite activator protein
   2439..2531    -  CDS            lacI (fragment): lac repressor; lacI; The lac repressor binds to the lac operator to inhibit transcription in E. coli. This inhibition can be relieved by adding lactose or isopropyl-β-D-thiogalactopyranoside (IPTG).
   2714..3302    -  rep_origin     ori: high-copy-number ColE1/pMB1/pBR322/pUC origin of replication
>Addgene plasmid #133880 | TB:7xE-Box:MiniP | addgene full sequence | sequence record 271994 | Addgene NGS Result
CTTCACCTAGATCCTTTTAAATTAAAAATGAAGTTTTAAATCAATCTAAAGTATATATGAGTAAACTTGG
TCTGACAGTTACCAATGCTTAATCAGTGAGGCACCTATCTCAGCGATCTGTCTATTTCGTTCATCCATAG
TTGCCTGACTCCCCGTCGTGTAGATAACTACGATACGGGAGGGCTTACCATCTGGCCCCAGTGCTGCAAT
GATACCGCGCGACCCACGCTCACCGGCTCCAGATTTATCAGCAATAAACCAGCCAGCCGGAAGGGCCGAG
CGCAGAAGTGGTCCTGCAACTTTATCCGCCTCCATCCAGTCTATTAATTGTTGCCGGGAAGCTAGAGTAA
GTAGTTCGCCAGTTAATAGTTTGCGCAACGTTGTTGCCATTGCTACAGGCATCGTGGTGTCACGCTCGTC
GTTTGGTATGGCTTCATTCAGCTCCGGTTCCCAACGATCAAGGCGAGTTACATGATCCCCCATGTTGTGC
AAAAAAGCGGTTAGCTCCTTCGGTCCTCCGATCGTTGTCAGAAGTAAGTTGGCCGCAGTGTTATCACTCA
TGGTTATGGCAGCACTGCATAATTCTCTTACTGTCATGCCATCCGTAAGATGCTTTTCTGTGACTGGTGA
GTACTCAACCAAGTCATTCTGAGAATAGTGTATGCGGCGACCGAGTTGCTCTTGCCCGGCGTCAATACGG
GATAATACCGCGCCACATAGCAGAACTTTAAAAGTGCTCATCATTGGAAAACGTTCTTCGGGGCGAAAAC
TCTCAAGGATCTTACCGCTGTTGAGATCCAGTTCGATGTAACCCACTCGTGCACCCAACTGATCTTCAGC
ATCTTTTACTTTCACCAGCGTTTCTGGGTGAGCAAAAACAGGAAGGCAAAATGCCGCAAAAAAGGGAATA
AGGGCGACACGGAAATGTTGAATACTCATACTCTTCCTTTTTCAATATTATTGAAGCATTTATCAGGGTT
ATTGTCTCATGAGCGGATACATATTTGAATGTATTTAGAAAAATAAACAAATAGGGGTTCCGCGCACATT
TCCCCGAAAAGTGCCACCTGATGCGGTGTGAAATACCGCACAGATGCGTAAGGAGAAAATACCGCATCAG
GAAATTGTAAGCGTTAATATTTTGTTAAAATTCGCGTTAAATTTTTGTTAAATCAGCTCATTTTTTAACC
AATAGGCCGAAATCGGCAAAATCCCTTATAAATCAAAAGAATAGACCGAGATAGGGT
[37 nt withheld, positions 1248-1284]
AAAGAACGTGGACTCCAACGTCAAAGGGCGAAAAACCGTCTATCAGGGCGCTGGCCCACTACGTGAACCA
TCACCCT
[91 nt withheld, positions 1362-1452]
G
[124 nt withheld, positions 1454-1577]
CCATTCGCCATTCAGGCTGCGCAACTGTTGGGAAGGGCGATCGGTGCGGGCCTCTTCGCTATTACGCCAG
CTGGCGAAAGGGGGATGTGCTGCAAGGCGATTAAGTTGGGTAACGCCAGGGTTTTCCCAGTCACGACGTT
GTAAAACGACGGCCAGTGAATTGTAATACGACTCACTATAGGGCGAATTGGGCCCGACGTCGCATGCTCC
CGGCCGCCATGGCGGCCGCGGGAATTCGATTGGGCGATGAGTGGTCTCGCATTGGTGGCTTTACCAACAG
TACCGGATTGCCAAGCTGGAAGTCGAGCTTCCATTATATACCCTCTAGTGTCTAAGCTTGGCCGCCGAGG
CCAGATTTGATATCCTCGAGGGACACGTGAGCACGTGAGCACGTGTCCACGTGCCCGCACACGTGTCCAC
GTGCACACGTGCGCATGCAGCGAGAGAAATGTTCTGGCACCTGCACTTGCACTGGGGACAGCCTATTTTG
CTAGTTTGTTTTGTTTCGTTTTGTTTTGATGGAGAGCGTATGTTAGTACTATCGATTCACACAAAAAACC
AACACACAGATGTAATGAAAATAAAGATATTTTATTCTCCCGAGACCACTCATCGCCCAATCACTAGTGA
ATTCGCGGCCGCCTGCAGGTCGACCATATGGGAGAGCTCCCAACGCGTTGGATGCATAGCTTGAGTATTC
TATAGTGTCACCTAAATAGCTTGGCGTAATCATGGTCATAGCTGTTTCCTGTGTGAAATTGTTATCCGCT
CACAATTCCACACAACATACGAGCCGGAAGCATAAAGTGTAAAGCCTGGGGTGCCTAATGAGTGAGCTAA
CTCACATTAATTGCGTTGCGCTCACTGCCCGCTTTCCAGTCGGGAAACCTGTCGTGCCAGCTGCATTAAT
GAATCGGCCAACGCGCGGGGAGAGGCGGTTTGCGTATTGGGCGCTCTTCCGCTTCCTCGCTCACTGACTC
GCTGCGCTCGGTCGTTCGGCTGCGGCGAGCGGTATCAGCTCACTCAAAGGCGGTAATACGGTTATCCACA
GAATCAGGGGATAACGCAGGAAAGAACATGTGAGCAAAAGGCCAGCAAAAGGCCAGGAACCGTAAAAAGG
CCGCGTTGCTGGCGTTTTTCCATAGGCTCCGCCCCCCTGACGAGCATCACAAAAATCGACGCTCAAGTCA
GAGGTGGCGAAACCCGACAGGACTATAAAGATACCAGGCGTTTCCCCCTGGAAGCTCCCTCGTGCGCTCT
CCTGTTCCGACCCTGCCGCTTACCGGATACCTGTCCGCCTTTCTCCCTTCGGGAAGCGTGGCGCTTTCTC
ATAGCTCACGCTGTAGGTATCTCAGTTCGGTGTAGGTCGTTCGCTCCAAGCTGGGCTGTGTGCACGAACC
CCCCGTTCAGCCCGACCGCTGCGCCTTATCCGGTAACTATCGTCTTGAGTCCAACCCGGTAAGACACGAC
TTATCGCCACTGGCAGCAGCCACTGGTAACAGGATTAGCAGAGCGAGGTATGTAGGCGGTGCTACAGAGT
TCTTGAAGTGGTGGCCTAACTACGGCTACACTAGAAGAACAGTATTTGGTATCTGCGCTCTGCTGAAGCC
AGTTACCTTCGGAAAAAGAGTTGGTAGCTCTTGATCCGGCAAACAAACCACCGCTGGTAGCGGTGGTTTT
TTTGTTTGCAAGCAGCAGATTACGCGCAGAAAAAAAGGATCTCAAGAAGATCCTTTGATCTTTTCTACGG
GGTCTGACGCTCAGTGGAACGAAAACTCACGTTAAGGGATTTTGGTCATGAGATTATCAAAAAGGAT
